>Addgene plasmid #160594 | pUPD2 AtUBQ10 (GB2478) | addgene full sequence | sequence record 322071 | Addgene NGS Result
CGCCCGGTAGTGATCTTATTTCATTATGGTGAAAGTTGGAACCTCTTACGTGCCCGATCAACTCGAGTGC
CACCTGACGTCTAAGAAACCATTATTATCATGACATTAACCTATAAAAATAGGCGTATCACGAGGCAGAA
TTTCAGATAAAAAAAATCCTTAGCTTTCGCTAAGGATGATTTCTGGAATTCGCGGCCGCTTCTAGAGCGA
TGAGTGGTCTCGGGAGTCGACGAGTCAGTAATAAACGGCGTCAAAGTGGTTGCAGCCGGCACACACGAGT
CGTGTTTATCAACTCAAAGCACAAATACTTTTCCTCAACCTAAAAATAAGGCAATTAGCCAAAAACAACT
TTGCGTGTAAACAACGCTCAATACACGTGTCATTTTATTATTAGCTATTGCTTCACCGCCTTAGCTTTCT
CGTGACCTAGTCGTCCTCGTCTTTTCTTCTTCTTCTATAAAACAATACCCAAAGAGCTCTTCTTCTTCAC
AATTCAGATTTCAATTTCTCAAAATCTTAAAAACTTTCTCTCAATTCTCTCTACCGTGATCAAGGTAAAT
TTCTGTGTTCCTTATTCTCTCAAAATCTTCGATTTTGTTTTCGTTCGATCCCAATTTCGTATATGTTCTT
TGGTTTAGATTCTGTTAATCTTAGATCGAAGACGATTTTCTGGGTTTGATCGTTAGATATCATCTTAATT
CTCGATTAGGGTTTCATAGATATCATCCGATTTGTTCAAATAATTTGAGTTTTGTCGAATAATTACTCTT
CGATTTGTGATTTCTATCTAGATCTGGTGTTAGTTTCTAGTTTGTGCGATCGAATTTGTCGATTAATCTG
AGTTTTTCTGATTAACAGAATGTGAGACCACTCATCGCGACTAGTAGCGGCCGCTGCAGTCCGGCAAAAA
AGGGCAAGGTGTCACCACCCTGCCCTTTTTCTTTAAAACCGAAAAGATTACTTCGCGTTATGCAGGCTTC
CTCGCTCACTGACTCGCTGCGCTCGGTCGTTCGGCTGCGGCGAGCGGTATCAGCTCACTCAAAGGCGGTA
ATACGGTTATCCACAGAATCAGGGGATAACGCAGGAAAGAACATGTGAGCAAAAGGCCAGCAAAAGGCCA
GGAACCGTAAAAAGGCCGCGTTGCTGGCGTTTTTCCACAGGCTCCGCCCCCCTGACGAGCATCACAAAAA
TCGACGCTCAAGTCAGAGGTGGCGAAACCCGACAGGACTATAAAGATACCAGGCGTTTCCCCCTGGAAGC
TCCCTCGTGCGCTCTCCTGTTCCGACCCTGCCGCTTACCGGATACCTGTCCGCCTTTCTCCCTTCGGGAA
GCGTGGCGCTTTCTCATAGCTCACGCTGTAGGTATCTCAGTTCGGTGTAGGTCGTTCGCTCCAAGCTGGG
CTGTGTGCACGAACCCCCCGTTCAGCCCGACCGCTGCGCCTTATCCGGTAACTATCGTCTTGAGTCCAAC
CCGGTAAGACACGACTTATCGCCACTGGCAGCAGCCACTGGTAACAGGATTAGCAGAGCGAGGTATGTAG
GCGGTGCTACAGAGTTCTTGAAGTGGTGGCCTAACTACGGCTACACTAGAAGAACAGTATTTGGTATCTG
CGCTCTGCTGAAGCCAGTTACCTTCGGAAAAAGAGTTGGTAGCTCTTGATCCGGCAAACAAACCACCGCT
GGTAGCGGTGGTTTTTTTGTTTGCAAGCAGCAGATTACGCGCAGAAAAAAAGGATCTCAAGAAGATCCTT
TGATCTTTTCTACGGGGTCTGACGCTCAGTGGAACGAAAACTCACGTTAAGGGATTTTGGTCATGAGATT
ATCAAAAAGGATCTTCACCTAGATCCTTTTAAATTAAAAATGAAGTTTTAAATCAATCTAAAGTATATAT
GAGTAAACTTGGTCTGACAGCTCGAGGCTTGGATTCTCACCAATAAAAAACGCCCGGCGGCAACCGAGCG
TTCTGAACAAATCCAGATGGAGTTCTGAGGTCATTACTGGATCTATCAACAGGAGTCCAAGCGAGCTCGA
TATCAAATTACGCCCCGCCCTGCCACTCGTCGCAGTACTGTTGTAATTCATTAAGCATTCTGCCGACATG
GAAGCCATCACAAACGGCATGATGAACCTGAATCGCCAGCGGCATCAGCACCTTGTCGCCTTGCGTATAA
TATTTGCCCATGGTGAAAACGGGGGCGAAGAAGTTGTCCATATTGGCCACGTTTAAATCAAAACTGGTGA
AACTCACCCAGGGATTGGCTGATACGAAAAACATATTCTCAATAAACCCTTTAGGGAAATAGGCCAGGTT
TTCACCGTAACACGCCACATCTTGCGAATATATGTGTAGAAACTGCCGGAAATCGTCGTGGTATTCACTC
CAGAGTGATGAAAACGTTTCAGTTTGCTCATGGAAAACGGTGTAACAAGGGTGAACACTATCCCATATCA
CCAGCTCACCGTCTTTCATTGCCATACGAAATTCCGGATGAGCATTCATCAGGCGGGCAAGAATGTGAAT
AAAGGCCGGATAAAACTTGTGCTTATTTTTCTTTACGGTCTTTAAAAAGGCCGTAATATCCAGCTGAACG
GTCTGGTTATAGGTACATTGAGCAACTGACTGAAATGCCTCAAAATGTTCTTTACGATGCCATTGGGATA
TATCAACGGTGGTATATCCAGTGATTTTTTTCTCCATTTTAGCTTCCTTAGCTCCTGAAAATCTCGATAA
CTCAAAAAATA
Features (pLannotate 1.2.2; 8 found; start..end, strand, type, name):
    140..183     -  terminator     bacterial terminator: putative bacterial transcription terminator
    186..207     +  misc_feature   BioBrick prefix: BioBrick prefix for parts that do not start with "ATG"
    880..899     +  misc_feature   BioBrick suffix: universal suffix for all parts
    900..957     +  terminator     his operon terminator: This putative transcriptin terminator from the E. coli his operon has a 2-bp deletion introduced during synthesis. Its efficiency has not been determined.
   1152..1740    -  rep_origin     ori: high-copy-number ColE1/pMB1/pBR322/pUC origin of replication
   1923..2017    -  terminator     lambda t0 terminator: transcription terminator from phage lambda
   2041..2697    -  CDS            cat: CAT_ECOLX - Experimental evidence at protein level: Swiss-Prot protein existence level 1. This enzyme is an effector of chloramphenicol resistance in bacteria. From Escherichia coli. This protein is used as a marker in many commonly used cloning vectors, such as pACYC184.
   2698..54      -  promoter       cat promoter (across the origin): promoter of the E. coli cat gene encoding chloramphenicol acetyltransferase
