[The description below was written by a language model from this plasmid's Addgene catalogue record and pLannotate feature annotations shown in this document.]
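Description:
pUPD2 AtUBQ10 (GB2478) is a small (about 2.7 kb) GoldenBraid part-entry plasmid that stores the Arabidopsis thaliana UBQ10 (polyubiquitin 10) promoter as a standardised, reusable DNA part for plant synthetic biology. The backbone, pUPD2, is a self-made domestication vector derived from the BioBrick assembly plasmid pSB1C3. The feature table reflects that ancestry: a BioBrick prefix and suffix flank the cloning region, which is insulated by bacterial transcription terminators on either side, including the his operon terminator. Propagation in E. coli relies on a high-copy ColE1/pUC-type origin. Selection is by chloramphenicol through the cat gene, which is driven by its own promoter and followed by the lambda t0 terminator. The plasmid has no plant selection marker, T-DNA borders or other plant-transfer elements, so it is a bacterial storage and assembly vector rather than one for direct delivery into plants.

The payload is the 639 bp AtUBQ10 promoter fragment. It is not annotated by name in the feature table but evidently occupies the interval between the BioBrick prefix and suffix. Internal BsaI and BsmBI sites have been removed so the part can be used in type IIS assembly. It was inserted using BsmBI sites that were destroyed in the process, and it can be released with BsaI for assembly, alongside coding sequences and terminators, into GoldenBraid transcriptional units. The promoter is intended to drive constitutive expression in plant systems. The plasmid is catalogued under CRISPR and synthetic biology and is associated with work assessing Cas12a-mediated gene editing efficiency in plants, although the record does not state which components the promoter drove in that work.
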