Addgene plasmid #160594: pUPD2 AtUBQ10 (GB2478)
Purpose: UBQ10 promoter from A. thaliana for constitutive expression in plant systems.
Depositing lab: Diego Orzaez. Depositing organization: Agencia Estatal Consejo Superior de Investigaciones Científicas, M.P. Publication: Assessment of Cas12a-mediated gene editing efficiency in plants. Bernabe-Orts JM, Casas-Rodrigo I, Minguet EG, Landolfi V, Garcia-Carpintero V, Gianoglio S, Vazquez-Vilar M, Granell A, Orzaez D. Plant Biotechnol J. 2019 Apr 5. doi: 10.1111/pbi.13113. PubMed 30950179.
Backbone
  Vector backbone: pUPD2
  Backbone manufacturer: self-made; derived from the BioBrick assembly plasmid pSB1C3
  Vector type: CRISPR, Synthetic Biology
Growth in bacteria
  Bacterial resistance: Chloramphenicol, 25 μg/mL
  Growth temperature: 37°C
  Growth strain: DH5alpha
  Copy number: High Copy
Gene/Insert
  Gene/Insert name: AtUBQ10
  Species: A. thaliana (mustard weed)
  Insert size (bp): 639
  Mutation: BsaI and BsmBI sites removed
  Cloning method: Restriction Enzyme; 5′ cloning site BsmBI (destroyed during cloning); 3′ cloning site BsmBI (destroyed during cloning)
  Sequencing primers: 5′ gctttcgctaaggatgatttctgg; 3′ cagggtggtgacaccttgcc
Terms and licenses: Academic/Nonprofit Terms; Industry Terms: Not Available to Industry
Depositor comments: Compatible with GoldenBraid; insert can be released with BsaI
How to cite: pUPD2 AtUBQ10 (GB2478) was a gift from Diego Orzaez (Addgene plasmid # 160594 ; http://n2t.net/addgene:160594 ; RRID:Addgene_160594)
